>Addgene plasmid #196465 | Grosbeak | addgene full sequence | sequence record 393012 | Addgene NGS Result
TTCTCTGTCACAGAATGAAAATTTTTCTGTCATCTCTTCGTTATTAATGTTTGTAATTGACTGAATATCA
ACGCTTATTTGCAGCCTGAATGGCGAATGGG
[124 nt withheld, positions 102-225]
C
[91 nt withheld, positions 227-317]
A
[49 nt withheld, positions 319-367]
CCTTTGACGTTGGAGTCCACGTTCTT
[37 nt withheld, positions 394-430]
ACCCTATCTCGGTCTATTCTTTTGATTTATAAGGGATTTTGCCGATTTCGGCCTATTGGTTAAAAAATGA
GCTGATTTAACAAAAATTTAACGCGAATTTTAACAAAATATTAACGCTTACAATTTAGGTGGCACTTTTC
GGGGAAATGTGCGCGGAACCCCTATTTGTTTATTTTTCTAAATACATTCAAATATGTATCCGCTCATGAG
ACAATAACCCTGATAAATGCTTCAATAATATTGAAAAAGGAAGAGTATGAGTATTCAACATTTCCGTGTC
GCCCTTATTCCCTTTTTTGCGGCATTTTGCCTTCCTGTTTTTGCTCACCCAGAAACGCTGGTGAAAGTAA
AAGATGCTGAAGATCAGTTGGGTGCACGAGTGGGTTACATCGAACTGGATCTCAACAGCGGTAAGATCCT
TGAGAGTTTTCGCCCCGAAGAACGTTTTCCAATGATGAGCACTTTTAAAGTTCTGCTATGTGGCGCGGTA
TTATCCCGTATTGACGCCGGGCAAGAGCAACTCGGTCGCCGCATACACTATTCTCAGAATGACTTGGTTG
AGTACTCACCAGTCACAGAAAAGCATCTTACGGATGGCATGACAGTAAGAGAATTATGCAGTGCTGCCAT
AACCATGAGTGATAACACTGCGGCCAACTTACTTCTGACAACGATCGGAGGACCGAAGGAGCTAACCGCT
TTTTTGCACAACATGGGGGATCATGTAACTCGCCTTGATCGTTGGGAACCGGAGCTGAATGAAGCCATAC
CAAACGACGAGCGTGACACCACGATGCCTGTAGCAATGGCAACAACGTTGCGCAAACTATTAACTGGCGA
ACTACTTACTCTAGCTTCCCGGCAACAATTAATAGACTGGATGGAGGCGGATAAAGTTGCAGGACCACTT
CTGCGCTCGGCCCTTCCGGCTGGCTGGTTTATTGCTGATAAATCTGGAGCCGGTGAGCGTGGGTCTCGCG
GTATCATTGCAGCACTGGGGCCAGATGGTAAGCCCTCCCGTATCGTAGTTATCTACACGACGGGGAGTCA
GGCAACTATGGATGAACGAAATAGACAGATCGCTGAGATAGGTGCCTCACTGATTAAGCATTGGTAACTG
TCAGACCAAGTTTACTCATATATACTTTAGATTGATTTAAAACTTCATTTTTAATTTAAAAGGATCTAGG
TGAAGATCCTTTTTGATAATCTCATGACCAAAATCCCTTAACGTGAGTTTTCGTTCCACTGAGCGTCAGA
CCCCGTAGAAAAGATCAAAGGATCTTCTTGAGATCCTTTTTTTCTGCGCGTAATCTGCTGCTTGCAAACA
AAAAAACCACCGCTACCAGCGGTGGTTTGTTTGCCGGATCAAGAGCTACCAACTCTTTTTCCGAAGGTAA
CTGGCTTCAGCAGAGCGCAGATACCAAATACTGTTCTTCTAGTGTAGCCGTAGTTAGGCCACCACTTCAA
GAACTCTGTAGCACCGCCTACATACCTCGCTCTGCTAATCCTGTTACCAGTGGCTGCTGCCAGTGGCGAT
AAGTCGTGTCTTACCGGGTTGGACTCAAGACGATAGTTACCGGATAAGGCGCAGCGGTCGGGCTGAACGG
GGGGTTCGTGCACACAGCCCAGCTTGGAGCGAACGACCTACACCGAACTGAGATACCTACAGCGTGAGCT
ATGAGAAAGCGCCACGCTTCCCGAAGGGAGAAAGGCGGACAGGTATCCGGTAAGCGGCAGGGTCGGAACA
GGAGAGCGCACGAGGGAGCTTCCAGGGGGAAACGCCTGGTATCTTTATAGTCCTGTCGGGTTTCGCCACC
TCTGACTTGAGCGTCGATTTTTGTGATGCTCGTCAGGGGGGCGGAGCCTATGGAAAAACGCCAGCAACGC
GGCCTTTTTACGGTTCCTGGCCTTTTGCTGGCCTTTTGCTCACATGTTCTTTCCTGCGTTATCCCCTGAT
TCTGTGGATAACCGTATTACCGCCTTTGAGTGAGCTGATACCGCTCGCCGCAGCCGAACGACCGAGCGCA
GCGAGTCAGTGAGCGAGGAAGCGGAAGAGCGCCTGATGCGGTATTTTCTCCTTACGCATCTGTGCGGTAT
TTCACACCGCATAGACCAGCCGCGTAACCTGGCAAAATCGGTTACGGTTGAGTAATAAATGGATGCCCTG
CGTAAGCGGGTGTGGGCGGACAATAAAGTCTTAAACTGAACAAAATAGATCTAAACTATGACAATAAAGT
CTTAAACTAGACAGAATAGTTGTAAACTGAAATCAGTCCAGTTATGCTGTGAAAAAGCATACTGGACTTT
TGTTATGGCTAAAGCAAACTCTTCATTTTCTGAAGTGCAAATTGCCCGTCGTATTAAAGAGGGGCGTGGC
CAAGGGCATGGTAAAGACTATATTCGCGGCGTTGTGACAATTTACCGAACAACTCCGCGGCCGGGAAGCC
GATCTCGGCTTGAACGAATTGTTAGGTGGCGGTACTTGGGTCGATATCAAAGTGCATCACTTCTTCCCGT
ATGCCCAACTTTGTATAGAGAGCCACTGCGGGATCGTCACCGTAATCTGCTTGCACGTAGATCACATAAG
CACCAAGCGCGTTGGCCTCATGCTTGAGGAGATTGATGAGCGCGGTGGCAATGCCCTGCCTCCGGTGCTC
GCCGGAGACTGCGAGATCATAGATATAGATCTCACTACGCGGCTGCTCAAACTTGGGCAGAACGTAAGCC
GCGAGAGCGCCAACAACCGCTTCTTGGTCGAAGGCAGCAAGCGCGATGAATGTCTTACTACGGAGCAAGT
TCCCGAGGTAATCGGAGTCCGGCTGATGTTGGGAGTAGGTGGCTACGTCTCCGAACTCACGACCGAAAAG
ATCAAGAGCAGCCCGCATGGATTTGACTTGGTCAGGGCCGAGCCTACATGTGCGAATGATGCCCATACTT
GAGCCACCTAACTTTGTTTTAGGGCGACTGCCCTGCTGCGTAACATCGTTGCTGCTGCGTAACATCGTTG
CTGCTCCATAACATCAAACATCGACCCACGGCGTAACGCGCTTGCTGCTTGGATGCCCGAGGCATAGACT
GTACAAAAAAACAGTCATAACAAGCCATGAAAACCGCCACTGCGCCGTTACCACCGCTGCGTTCGGTCAA
GGTTCTGGACCAGTTGCGTGAGCGCATACGCTACTTGCATTACAGTTTACGAACCGAACAGGCTTATGTC
AACTGGGTTCGTGCCTTCATCCGTTTCCACGGTGTGCGTCACCCGGCAACCTTGGGCAGCAGCGAAGTCG
AGGCATTTCTGTCCTGGCTGGCGAACGAGCGCAAGGTTTCGGTCTCCACGCATCGTCAGGCATTGGCGGC
CTTGCTGTTCTTCTACGGCAAGGTGCTGTGCACGGATCTGCCCTTGCTTCAGGAGATCGGTAGACCTCGG
CCGTCGCGGCGCTTGCCGGTGGTGCTGACCCCGGATGAAGTGGTTCGCATCCTCGGTTTTCTGGAAGGCG
AGCATCGTTTGTTCGCCCAGGACTCTAGCTATAGTTCTAGTGGTTGGCTACGTACCCGTAGTGGCTATGG
CAGGGCTTGCCGCCCCGACGTTGGCTGCGAGCCCTGGGCCTTCACCCGAACTTGGGGGTTGGGGTGGGGA
AAAGGAAGAAACGCGGGCGTATTGGTCCCAATGGGGTCTCGGTGGGGTATCGACAGAGTGCCAGCCCTGG
GACCGAACCCCGCGTTTATGAACAAACGACCCAACACCCGTGCGTTTTATTCTGTCTTTTTATTGCCGTC
ATAGCGCGGGTTCCTTCCGGTATTGTCTCCTTCCGTGTTTCAGTTAGCCTCCCCCATCTCCCGGTACCTT
AGGAGGACTTGATATCGAACTTGATGTCGAAGCGGCCCTGGAAACGGTCCTTGTCAGAGTAGATGATGTT
CTGGCCGTAAGCACGGCACTCGACACGCACTTCCACGTCGTAGGTCAGGTTGGTGAACTGCACAGCCACC
AGAGGTTGCAGGTAACGGGGCTGCAGCAGCTTTCCGTAGTAGGGGTAGTACTGCAGGCCGAAACCAGGGT
AACCGCCCATGCCGTAGTACTCGACGGTGCCGATCTTGTCAGCGTCCTCTTCACGCTTGGCCACGCAGTG
CACGGGGATCAAGTTGGGGTTGTACTTAGCCATCACTTCTGGAGGCAGGGACTCGTTGATGGGAGCCTCG
GGCTTGAAACCGATGATACGGTTCAGCTTGACCAGGATGCAAGGCTTGCCGTCCTTGTAACCGTAGGTGG
GGTCGTTGATACCGGAGCAGTTCTCGAGCCACTCGCGCTTGAACTTGCAGACTTTCTTCTGGCCCTGAGC
GTCGTTGTAGGGACCACGACCTTTGTACTCGGTAGGGGTGTCGCCGCAGTCCTCGAACACGATGTTCTCG
ATCTGCTGCTCGTCGGAGTAGTCGCGCAGGAAGTTGTCCAGGTTACGCACGTAGGGCTCGTAGGAACGAG
GGTCAGAAGCGGTGAAAGCGATCTCGGTCTTTTGCACCTGAGGCACTTGGGTCAGTCCAGGAGGAGCCAC
ACGGTCTTGGTACTTGGGCTCGAACTCGGACACGGTCAGCAGCATCACTTGGATGGTGCCGATGAAGATA
CCAGCCAGGCAACCGTAGAAGATCACGTAGAACAGCAGGATCTTGAACCAGGAACCACCGGTACGACCCA
GCAGCTCTTTCTTCTCGGAGTTCCAGATGAACTTCTTCCAGTTGCCGTCGCCGTCTTTAGCCTTGCCACG
AGCCATGATCAAGTCTTCGTCGAGTGATTGTAAATAAAATGTAATTTACAGTATAGTATTTTAATTAATA
TACAAATGATTTGATAATAATTCTTATTTAACTATAATATATTGTGTTGGGTTGAATTAAAGGTCCGTAT
ACTCCGGAATATTAATAGATCATGGAGATAATTAAAATGATAACCATCTCGCAAATAAATAAGTATTTTA
CTGTTTTCGTAACAGTTTTGTAATAAAAAAACCTATAAATATTCCGGATTATTCATACCGTCCCACCATC
GGGCGCGGATCCATGGGCAAAGGTGCTGGTCGTGATAAGTACGAGCCCACCGCTACCTCTGAGCACGGTG
GAAAGAAGAAAGGCAAGAAAGAACGCGACATGGACGAGCTGAAGAAAGAGGTGGTCATGGACGACCACAA
GCTGTCCCTGGACGAACTGCACCGTAAATACGGCACCGACCTGAACCGTGGACTGACCTCTGCTCGTGCT
GCTGAGATCTTGGCTCGTGACGGTCCCAACGCTCTGACCCCTCCTCCTACTACTCCCGAATGGATCAAGT
TCTGCCGTCAGCTGTTCGGTGGTTTCTCCCTGCTGCTGTGGATCGGTGCTATCCTGTGCTTCCTGGCTTA
CGCTATCGAGACTCTGGTCAACGGCGAGGGCAACAACGACAACCTGTACCTGGGTATCGTGCTGGCTGCT
GTCGTGATCGTGACCGGTTGCTTCTCTTACTACCAAGAGGCTAAGTCCTCCAAGATCATGGAATCCTTCA
AGAACCTGGTGCCTCAGCAGGCTCTGGTCGTGCGTAACGGCGAGAAGATGTCCATCAACGCTGAGGGTGT
CGTCGTGGGCGACCTGGTTGAAGTGAAAGGTGGCGACCGCATCCCCGCTGACCTGCGTATCATTTCCGCT
CACGGTTGCAAGGTGGACAACTCCTCTCTGACCGGCGAATCCGAGCCTCAGACTCGTTCTCCTGACTTCT
CCCACGAGAACCCTCTGGAAACCCGTAACATTGCTTTCTTCTCCACCAACTGCGTCGAGGGTACTGCTCA
CGGTATCGTGATCTCCACCGGCGACCGTACTGTGATGGGTCGTATCGCTTCCCTGGCTTCCGGACTGGAA
GGTGGCAAGACCCCTATCGCTATGGAAATCGAGCACTTCATCCACATCATTACCGGTGTCGCTGTGTTCC
TGGGCGTGTCCTTCTTCATCCTGTCTCTGATCCTCGAGTACACCTGGCTCGAGGCTGTGATCTTCCTGAT
CGGTATCATCGTGGCTAACGTGCCCGAGGGACTGCTGGCTACTGTGACTGTGTGCCTGACTCTGACCGCT
AAGCGTATGGCTCGCAAGAACTGCCTGGTCAAGAACTTGGAGGCTGTGGAAACCCTGGGTTCCACCTCCA
CCATCTGCTCCGACAAGACCGGTACTCTGACCCAGAACCGTATGACCGTGGCTCACATGTGGTTCGACAA
CCAGATCCACGAGGCTGACACCACCGAGAACCAGTCCGGTGCTTCCTTCGACAAGTCCTCCGCTACCTGG
ACCGCTCTGTCACGTATCGCTGGACTGTGCAACAGGGCTGTTTTCCAGGCTGGCCAAGAGAACGTGCCCA
TCCTGAAAAGAGCTGTGGCTGGCGACGCTTCCGAGTCCGCTTTGCTGAAGTGCATCGAGCTGTGCTGCGG
TTCCGTGAAGCAGATGCGTGAACGTTACCCCAAGGTGGTCGAGATCCCCTTCAACTCTACCAACAAGTAC
CAGCTGTCCATCCACAAGAACGCTAACCCCTCCGAGTCTCGTTACCTGCTGGTCATGAAGGGTGCTCCCG
AGCGTATCCTGGACCGTTGCTCTACCATCCTGATCCACGGCAAAGAGCAGCCTCTGGACGAGGAAATGAA
GGACGCTTTCCAGAACGCTTACCTGGAACTCGGTGGCCTGGGAGAACGTGTGCTGGGATTCTGCTACCTG
GCTCTGCCCGACGATCAGTTCCCTGAGGGATTCCAGTTCGACACCGACGACCTCAACTTCCCCGTGGACA
AGCTGTGCTTCGTGGGCCTGATGTCCATGATCGACCCTCCAAGAGCTGCTGTGCCAGACGCTGTTGGAAA
GTGCCGTTCCGCTGGTATCAAAGTGATCATGGTCACCGGCGATCACCCCATCACCGCTAAGGCTATCGCT
AAAGGCGTGGGTATCATCTCCGAGGGAAACGAGACTGTCGAGGATATCGCTGCTCGTCTGAACATCCCCG
TGTCTCAAGTGAACCCTCGTGACGCTAAGGCCTGCGTGGTGCACGGTTCTGACCTGAAGGACATGACCTC
CGAGCAGCTGGACGACATCCTGCTGCACCACACCGAGATCGTGTTCGCTCGTACATCCCCTCAGCAAAAG
CTGATCATCGTCGAGGGCTGCCAGCGTCAGGGTGCTATCGTTGCTGTTACTGGCGACGGTGTCAACGACT
CCCCTGCTCTGAAAAAGGCTGACATCGGAGTGGCTATGGGAATCGCTGGTTCCGACGTGTCCAAGCAGGC
TGCTGACATGATCCTGCTCGACGACAACTTCGCTTCCATCGTGACTGGTGTCGAGGAAGGTCGTCTGATC
TTCGACAACTTGAAGAAGTCGATCGCTTACACCCTGACCAGCAACATCCCTGAGATCACCCCTTTCTTGA
TCTTCATCATTGCGAACATCCCTCTGCCTCTGGGCACCGTGACCATCCTGTGCATCGACCTGGGTACTGA
CATGGTGCCCGCTATCTCCCTCGCTTACGAGCAGGCTGAGTCCGACATCATGAAGCGCCAGCCTCGTAAC
CCCAAGACCGACAAGCTGGTTAACGAGAGGCTGATCTCCATGGCTTACGGCCAGATCGGCATGATCCAGG
CTCTCGGTGGCTTCTTCACCTACTTCGTCATCATGGCTGAGAACGGTTTCTGGCCCTCTGGCCTGTTGGG
ACTGAGAGTGCAATGGGACGACCGTTGGATCAACGACGTCGAGGACTCCTACGGACAGCAGTGGACTTAC
GAACAGCGCAAGATCGTCGAGTTCACTTGCCACACCGCTTTCTTCGTGTCCATCGTGGTGGTGCAGTGGG
CTGACCTGATCATCTGCAAGACCCGTCGTAACTCCGTGTTCCAGCAGGGCATGAAGAACAAGATCCTCAT
CTTCGGCCTGTTCGAGGAAACCGCTCTGGCTGCTTTCCTGTCTTACTGCCCCGGCATGGATGTGGCTCTG
CGTATGTACCCTCTGAAGCTGACCTGGTGGTTCTGCGCTTTCCCCTACTCTCTGTTGATCTTCGTGTACG
ATGAAGTCCGCAAGCTCATCATCCGTCGCAACCCTGGTGGCTGGGTCGAGAAAGAGACTTACTACTAAAA
GCTTGTCGAGAAGTACTAGAGGATCATAATCAGCCATACCACATTTGTAGAGGTTTTACTTGCTTTAAAA
AACCTCCCACACCTCCCCCTGAACCTGAAACATAAAATGAATGCAATTGTTGTTGTTAACTTGTTTATTG
CAGCTTATAATGGTTACAAATAAAGCAATAGCATCACAAATTTCACAAATAAAGCATTTTTTTCACTGCA
TTCTAGTTGTGGTTTGTCCAAACTCATCAATGTATCTTATCATGTCTGGATCTGATCACTGCTTGAGCCT
AGGAGATCCGAACCAGATAAGTGAAATCTAGTTCCAAACTATTTTGTCATTTTTAATTTTCGTATTAGCT
TACGACGCTACACCCAGTTCCCATCTATTTTGTCACTCTTCCCTAAATAATCCTTAAAAACTCCATTTCC
ACCCCTCCCAGTTCCCAACTATTTTGTCCGCCCACAGCGGGGCATTTTTCTTCCTGTTATGTTTTTAATC
AAACATCCTGCCAACTCCATGTGACAAACCGTCATCTTCGGCTACTTT
Features (pLannotate 1.2.2; 18 found; start..end, strand, type, name):
     81..97      +  CDS            lacZα (fragment): LacZα fragment of β-galactosidase; lacZ fragment
    102..556     +  rep_origin     f1 ori (sequence partly withheld): f1 bacteriophage origin of replication; arrow indicates direction of (+) strand synthesis
    582..686     +  promoter       AmpR promoter: bla
    687..1547    +  CDS            AmpR: β-lactamase; bla; confers resistance to ampicillin, carbenicillin, and related antibiotics
   1718..2306    +  rep_origin     ori: high-copy-number ColE1/pMB1/pBR322/pUC origin of replication
   2492..2543    -  misc_feature   bom (fragment): basis of mobility region from pBR322
   2611..2835    -  mobile_element Tn7R: mini-Tn7 element (right end of the Tn7 transposon) Tn7
   2902..3435    -  CDS            GmR: gentamycin acetyltransferase; aacC1; confers resistance to gentamycin
   3624..3652    -  promoter       Pc promoter: intI1 (promoter lies within the coding sequence); class 1 integron promoter
   3630..3989    -  CDS            YPR2_ECOLX (fragment): Protein predicted: Swiss-Prot protein existence level 4. From Escherichia coli.
   4160..4208    -  polyA_signal   HSV TK poly(A) signal: herpes simplex virus thymidine kinase polyadenylation signal (Cole and Stacy, 1985)
   4282..5196    -  CDS            ATP1B1: AT1B1_CHICK - Experimental evidence at protein level: Swiss-Prot protein existence level 1. This is the non-catalytic component of the active enzyme, which catalyzes the hydrolysis of ATP coupled with the exchange of Na(+) and K(+) ions across the plasma membrane. The beta subunit regulates, through assembly of alpha/beta heterodimers, the number of sodium pumps transported to the plasma membrane. From Gallus gallus (Chicken).
   5216..5325    -  promoter       p10 promoter: baculovirus promoter for expression in insect cells
   5349..5440    +  promoter       polyhedrin promoter: polh from Autographa californica; promoter for the baculovirus polyhedrin gene
   5483..8545    +  CDS            ATP1A1: AT1A1_HUMAN - Experimental evidence at protein level: Swiss-Prot protein existence level 1. This is the catalytic component of the active enzyme, which catalyzes the hydrolysis of ATP coupled with the exchange of sodium and potassium ions across the plasma membrane. This action creates the electrochemical gradient of sodium and potassium ions, providing the energy for active transport of various nutrients. From Homo sapiens (Human).
   8572..8655    +  CDS            large T antigen (fragment): large T antigen from SV40 (simian virus 40)
   8678..8812    +  polyA_signal   SV40 poly(A) signal: SV40 polyadenylation signal
   8841..9006    -  mobile_element Tn7L: mini-Tn7 element (left end of the Tn7 transposon) Tn7
