[The description below was written by a language model from this plasmid's Addgene catalogue record and pLannotate feature annotations shown in this document.]
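Description:
Grosbeak is an insect-cell expression construct of about 9.1 kb built on the pFastBac Dual baculovirus donor backbone. It carries both subunits of the Na,K-ATPase from the black-headed grosbeak (Pheucticus melanocephalus). In E. coli it is maintained through a high-copy ColE1/pUC-type origin and selected with ampicillin via the bla gene; an f1 origin is also present. The expression region sits between the Tn7R and Tn7L ends of a mini-Tn7 element, together with a gentamicin acetyltransferase marker driven by the Pc integron promoter. This arrangement lets the whole cassette be transposed into a baculovirus shuttle genome (bacmid), from which recombinant virus can be produced to infect insect cells.

The payload uses the two divergent late baculovirus promoters characteristic of this backbone. The polyhedrin (PH) promoter drives the catalytic alpha subunit, ATP1A1 (about 3.1 kb), terminated by an SV40 polyadenylation signal. On the opposite strand, the p10 promoter drives the beta subunit, ATP1B1 (about 0.9 kb), terminated by the HSV thymidine kinase polyadenylation signal. Co-expression from one virus supplies both partners needed to assemble alpha/beta heterodimers, since the beta subunit governs delivery of functional pumps to the membrane. The automated annotation labels these coding regions by their closest human and chicken database homologues, but the catalogue record gives the source species as the grosbeak, and part of the plasmid derives from synthesised DNA. No epitope tags or reporters are annotated. The associated publication concerns toxin resistance in a specialist avian predator, which suggests the recombinant pump is used to study that trait, although the record does not describe specific assays.
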