Addgene plasmid #196465: Grosbeak
Purpose: Expresses Na,K-ATPase (ATP1A1 and ATP1B1 in pFastBac Dual vector) in insect cells
Depositing lab: Susanne Dobler. Depositing organization: Universitaet Hamburg. Publication: Historical Contingency Shapes Toxin Resistance in a Specialist Avian Predator. Mohammadi S, Pradhan S, Hoffmann FG, Herrera-Álvarez S, Deng Y, Eacock A, Dobler S, Storz JF, Rowland HM. bioRxiv 2025.07.04.662692 10.1101/2025.07.04.662692.
Backbone
  Vector backbone: pFastBac Dual
  Backbone manufacturer: Thermo Fisher (Invitrogen)
  Backbone size w/o insert (bp): 5235
  Total vector size (bp): 9089
  Vector type: Insect Expression
Growth in bacteria
  Bacterial resistance: Ampicillin, 100 μg/mL
  Growth temperature: 37°C
  Growth strain: DH5alpha
  Copy number: Unknown
Gene/Insert 1
  Gene/Insert name: ATP1A1
  Species: Pheucticus melanocephalus
  Insert size (bp): 3078
  Promoter: PH
  Cloning method: Restriction Enzyme; 5′ cloning site unknown (unknown if destroyed); 3′ cloning site unknown (unknown if destroyed)
  Sequencing primers: 5′ ATTCCGGATTATTCATACCGTCCCACCATCG; 3′ GTGGTATGGCTGATTATGATCCTCTAGTACTTCTC
Gene/Insert 2
  Gene/Insert name: ATP1B1
  Species: Pheucticus melanocephalus
  Insert size (bp): 928
  Promoter: p10
  Cloning method: Restriction Enzyme; 5′ cloning site unknown (unknown if destroyed); 3′ cloning site unknown (unknown if destroyed)
  Sequencing primers: 5′ CGGGTTCCTTCCGGTATTGTCTCCTTC; 3′ ACGGACCTTTAATTCAACCCAACACAATATA
Resource information
  A portion of this plasmid was derived from a plasmid made by: GeneArt Gene Synthesis (Thermo Fisher Scientific)
Terms and licenses: Academic/Nonprofit Terms; Industry Terms: Not Available to Industry
How to cite: Grosbeak was a gift from Susanne Dobler (Addgene plasmid # 196465 ; http://n2t.net/addgene:196465 ; RRID:Addgene_196465)
